>Addgene plasmid #195497 | pGL4.15_pT-REX17 | addgene full sequence | sequence record 383244 | Addgene NGS Result
AACATTTCTCTGGCCTAACTGGCCGGTACCTGAGCTCGCTAGCCTCGAGGATCCCAAATCCCCCAAACAT
TACAACTATTTTTATTTTTAGTTATTACTTTGCATCATTTGTCCATATGCAGAAATGGTTTCTTATAGTT
TTATATTCTACTTTTTTATGCGACTTTATTTTTTGCCAGCACAGCTCTCATGTTATACTACAAAATGGCT
CTAGGATAGATCACGTTGTAAAAGTTGTATAACACTGGATATTAATATTCTATTCAGGTTTTTGCTACAA
CAAGCCTTTTTATTAGCATGCTTTTATTCTTTTTCACTTTTCTCTTTGGTGGGTTATATCTTTGAAAAAA
TTATGAAGGCTTCAATGGTTTGTATTTACAATGCATTCCACTATAAAAAATGAGCGTGGTCCTTCATTAA
TAAATAGTAGATTCTTCACCTAAAACACCCAGTGATTTAGCATAGGGATGGATTACACTCTTGGAGAATT
TGGGGTACAGACACATTTGAACGAATGTGTGCTTAAAATCCATTCATACGATGTACTCATCTCATTTTGA
AATGGCCAGGAAAAGCAGTGGTGTGGATTTCGGCAGTGGAGAGCCCTGTGGCAAATTCCCAACATTTCCA
GAGAGAAAAGCCCTCCTGGACTTACTGGAAGAGTAGAGCAGAAGTTAAGTCATGGGGGAGGGAGAACAGG
AAGAGACTTAGGCCAAATAATCTGTAACACACACATTGTGTGCAGCAGTTGCAAATTCAAAGGGAGCTCA
GTGGCCCAAGAGCTAGGATGTAAAGCTGACCTCTGAATGGGTATTATGTCCTATCGAAGTCTATTGTTTC
ATGAAGCCCAGGCCTAACAATGTCCCATTGTGGCAGATGCAAGGGCGAGTTGGTTAAATCCCAGTTTTCC
ACATTTTCCCTTCATTTATCAAGATCTGGCCTCGGCGGCCAAGCTTGGCAATCCGGTACTGTTGGTAAAG
CCACCATGGAAGATGCCAAAAACATTAAGAAGGGCCCAGCGCCATTCTACCCACTCGAAGACGGGACCGC
CGGCGAGCAGCTGCACAAAGCCATGAAGCGCTACGCCCTGGTGCCCGGCACCATCGCCTTTACCGACGCA
CATATCGAGGTGGACATTACCTACGCCGAGTACTTCGAGATGAGCGTTCGGCTGGCAGAAGCTATGAAGC
GCTATGGGCTGAATACAAACCATCGGATCGTGGTGTGCAGCGAGAATAGCTTGCAGTTCTTCATGCCCGT
GTTGGGTGCCCTGTTCATCGGTGTGGCTGTGGCCCCAGCTAACGACATCTACAACGAGCGCGAGCTGCTG
AACAGCATGGGCATCAGCCAGCCCACCGTCGTATTCGTGAGCAAGAAAGGGCTGCAAAAGATCCTCAACG
TGCAAAAGAAGCTACCGATCATACAAAAGATCATCATCATGGATAGCAAGACCGACTACCAGGGCTTCCA
AAGCATGTACACCTTCGTGACTTCCCATTTGCCACCCGGCTTCAACGAGTACGACTTCGTGCCCGAGAGC
TTCGACCGGGACAAAACCATCGCCCTGATCATGAACAGTAGTGGCAGTACCGGATTGCCCAAGGGCGTAG
CCCTACCGCACCGCACCGCTTGTGTCCGATTCAGTCATGCCCGCGACCCCATCTTCGGCAACCAGATCAT
CCCCGACACCGCTATCCTCAGCGTGGTGCCATTTCACCACGGCTTCGGCATGTTCACCACGCTGGGCTAC
TTGATCTGCGGCTTTCGGGTCGTGCTCATGTACCGCTTCGAGGAGGAGCTATTCTTGCGCAGCTTGCAAG
ACTATAAGATTCAATCTGCCCTGCTGGTGCCCACACTATTTAGCTTCTTCGCTAAGAGCACTCTCATCGA
CAAGTACGACCTAAGCAACTTGCACGAGATCGCCAGCGGCGGGGCGCCGCTCAGCAAGGAGGTAGGTGAG
GCCGTGGCCAAACGCTTCCACCTACCAGGCATCCGCCAGGGCTACGGCCTGACAGAAACAACCAGCGCCA
TTCTGATCACCCCCGAAGGGGACGACAAGCCTGGCGCAGTAGGCAAGGTGGTGCCCTTCTTCGAGGCTAA
GGTGGTGGACTTGGACACCGGTAAGACACTGGGTGTGAACCAGCGCGGCGAGCTGTGCGTCCGTGGCCCC
ATGATCATGAGCGGCTACGTTAACAACCCCGAGGCTACAAACGCTCTCATCGACAAGGACGGCTGGCTGC
ACAGCGGCGACATCGCCTACTGGGACGAGGACGAGCACTTCTTCATCGTGGACCGGCTGAAGAGCCTGAT
CAAATACAAGGGCTACCAGGTAGCCCCAGCCGAACTGGAGAGCATCCTGCTGCAACACCCCAACATCTTC
GACGCCGGGGTCGCCGGCCTGCCCGACGACGATGCCGGCGAGCTGCCCGCCGCAGTCGTCGTGCTGGAAC
ACGGTAAAACCATGACCGAGAAGGAGATCGTGGACTATGTGGCCAGCCAGGTTACAACCGCCAAGAAGCT
GCGCGGTGGTGTTGTGTTCGTGGACGAGGTGCCTAAAGGACTGACCGGCAAGTTGGACGCCCGCAAGATC
CGCGAGATTCTCATTAAGGCCAAGAAGGGCGGCAAGATCGCCGTGAATTCTCACGGCTTCCCTCCCGAGG
TGGAGGAGCAGGCCGCCGGCACCCTGCCCATGAGCTGCGCCCAGGAGAGCGGCATGGATAGACACCCTGC
TGCTTGCGCCAGCGCCAGGATCAACGTCTAAGGCCGCGACTCTAGAGTCGGGGCGGCCGGCCGCTTCGAG
CAGACATGATAAGATACATTGATGAGTTTGGACAAACCACAACTAGAATGCAGTGAAAAAAATGCTTTAT
TTGTGAAATTTGTGATGCTATTGCTTTATTTGTAACCATTATAAGCTGCAATAAACAAGTTAACAACAAC
AATTGCATTCATTTTATGTTTCAGGTTCAGGGGGAGGTGTGGGAGGTTTTTTAAAGCAAGTAAAACCTCT
ACAAATGTGGTAAAATCGATAAGGATCCGTTTGCGTATTGGGCGCTCTTCCGCTGATCTGCGCAGCACCA
TGGCCTGAAATAACCTCTGAAAGAGGAACTTGGTTAGCTACCTTCTGAGGCGGAAAGAACCAGCTGTGGA
ATGTGTGTCAGTTAGGGTGTGGAAAGTCCCCAGGCTCCCCAGCAGGCAGAAGTATGCAAAGCATGCATCT
CAATTAGTCAGCAACCAGGTGTGGAAAGTCCCCAGGCTCCCCAGCAGGCAGAAGTATGCAAAGCATGCAT
CTCAATTAGTCAGCAACCATAGTCCCGCCCCTAACTCCGCCCATCCCGCCCCTAACTCCGCCCAGTTCCG
CCCATTCTCCGCCCCATGGCTGACTAATTTTTTTTATTTATGCAGAGGCCGAGGCCGCCTCTGCCTCTGA
GCTATTCCAGAAGTAGTGAGGAGGCTTTTTTGGAGGCCTAGGCTTTTGCAAAAAGCTCGATTCTTCTGAC
ACTAGCGCCACCATGAAGAAGCCCGAACTCACCGCTACCAGCGTTGAAAAATTTCTCATCGAGAAGTTCG
ACAGTGTGAGCGACCTGATGCAGTTGTCGGAGGGCGAAGAGAGCCGAGCCTTCAGCTTCGATGTCGGCGG
ACGCGGCTATGTACTGCGGGTGAATAGCTGCGCTGATGGCTTCTACAAAGACCGCTACGTGTACCGCCAC
TTCGCCAGCGCTGCACTACCCATCCCCGAAGTGTTGGACATCGGCGAGTTCAGCGAGAGCCTGACATACT
GCATCAGTAGACGCGCCCAAGGCGTTACTCTCCAAGACCTCCCCGAAACAGAGCTGCCTGCTGTGTTACA
GCCTGTCGCCGAAGCTATGGATGCTATTGCCGCCGCCGACCTCAGTCAAACCAGCGGCTTCGGCCCATTC
GGGCCCCAAGGCATCGGCCAGTACACAACCTGGCGGGATTTCATTTGCGCCATTGCTGATCCCCATGTCT
ACCACTGGCAGACCGTGATGGACGACACCGTGTCCGCCAGCGTAGCTCAAGCCCTGGACGAACTGATGCT
GTGGGCCGAAGACTGTCCCGAGGTGCGCCACCTCGTCCATGCCGACTTCGGCAGCAACAACGTCCTGACC
GACAACGGCCGCATCACCGCCGTAATCGACTGGTCCGAAGCTATGTTCGGGGACAGTCAGTACGAGGTGG
CCAACATCTTCTTCTGGCGGCCCTGGCTGGCTTGCATGGAGCAGCAGACTCGCTACTTCGAGCGCCGGCA
TCCCGAGCTGGCCGGCAGCCCTCGTCTGCGAGCCTACATGCTGCGCATCGGCCTGGATCAGCTCTACCAG
AGCCTCGTGGACGGCAACTTCGACGATGCTGCCTGGGCTCAAGGCCGCTGCGATGCCATCGTCCGCAGCG
GGGCCGGCACCGTCGGTCGCACACAAATCGCTCGCCGGAGCGCAGCCGTATGGACCGACGGCTGCGTCGA
GGTGCTGGCCGACAGCGGCAACCGCCGGCCCAGTACACGACCGCGCGCTAAGGAGGTAGGTCGAGTTTAA
ACTCTAGAACCGGTCATGGCCGCAATAAAATATCTTTATTTTCATTACATCTGTGTGTTGGTTTTTTGTG
TGTTCGAACTAGATGCTGTCGACCGATGCCCTTGAGAGCCTTCAACCCAGTCAGCTCCTTCCGGTGGGCG
CGGGGCATGACTATCGTCGCCGCACTTATGACTGTCTTCTTTATCATGCAACTCGTAGGACAGGTGCCGG
CAGCGCTCTTCCGCTTCCTCGCTCACTGACTCGCTGCGCTCGGTCGTTCGGCTGCGGCGAGCGGTATCAG
CTCACTCAAAGGCGGTAATACGGTTATCCACAGAATCAGGGGATAACGCAGGAAAGAACATGTGAGCAAA
AGGCCAGCAAAAGGCCAGGAACCGTAAAAAGGCCGCGTTGCTGGCGTTTTTCCATAGGCTCCGCCCCCCT
GACGAGCATCACAAAAATCGACGCTCAAGTCAGAGGTGGCGAAACCCGACAGGACTATAAAGATACCAGG
CGTTTCCCCCTGGAAGCTCCCTCGTGCGCTCTCCTGTTCCGACCCTGCCGCTTACCGGATACCTGTCCGC
CTTTCTCCCTTCGGGAAGCGTGGCGCTTTCTCATAGCTCACGCTGTAGGTATCTCAGTTCGGTGTAGGTC
GTTCGCTCCAAGCTGGGCTGTGTGCACGAACCCCCCGTTCAGCCCGACCGCTGCGCCTTATCCGGTAACT
ATCGTCTTGAGTCCAACCCGGTAAGACACGACTTATCGCCACTGGCAGCAGCCACTGGTAACAGGATTAG
CAGAGCGAGGTATGTAGGCGGTGCTACAGAGTTCTTGAAGTGGTGGCCTAACTACGGCTACACTAGAAGA
ACAGTATTTGGTATCTGCGCTCTGCTGAAGCCAGTTACCTTCGGAAAAAGAGTTGGTAGCTCTTGATCCG
GCAAACAAACCACCGCTGGTAGCGGTGGTTTTTTTGTTTGCAAGCAGCAGATTACGCGCAGAAAAAAAGG
ATCTCAAGAAGATCCTTTGATCTTTTCTACGGGGTCTGACGCTCAGTGGAACGAAAACTCACGTTAAGGG
ATTTTGGTCATGAGATTATCAAAAAGGATCTTCACCTAGATCCTTTTAAATTAAAAATGAAGTTTTAAAT
CAATCTAAAGTATATATGAGTAAACTTGGTCTGACAGCGGCCGCAAATGCTAAACCACTGCAGTGGTTAC
CAGTGCTTGATCAGTGAGGCACCGATCTCAGCGATCTGCCTATTTCGTTCGTCCATAGTGGCCTGACTCC
CCGTCGTGTAGATCACTACGATTCGTGAGGGCTTACCATCAGGCCCCAGCGCAGCAATGATGCCGCGAGA
GCCGCGTTCACCGGCCCCCGATTTGTCAGCAATGAACCAGCCAGCAGGGAGGGCCGAGCGAAGAAGTGGT
CCTGCTACTTTGTCCGCCTCCATCCAGTCTATGAGCTGCTGTCGTGATGCTAGAGTAAGAAGTTCGCCAG
TGAGTAGTTTCCGAAGAGTTGTGGCCATTGCTACTGGCATCGTGGTATCACGCTCGTCGTTCGGTATGGC
TTCGTTCAACTCTGGTTCCCAGCGGTCAAGCCGGGTCACATGATCACCCATATTATGAAGAAATGCAGTC
AGCTCCTTAGGGCCTCCGATCGTTGTCAGAAGTAAGTTGGCCGCGGTGTTGTCGCTCATGGTAATGGCAG
CACTACACAATTCTCTTACCGTCATGCCATCCGTAAGATGCTTTTCCGTGACCGGCGAGTACTCAACCAA
GTCGTTTTGTGAGTAGTGTATACGGCGACCAAGCTGCTCTTGCCCGGCGTCTATACGGGACAACACCGCG
CCACATAGCAGTACTTTGAAAGTGCTCATCATCGGGAATCGTTCTTCGGGGCGGAAAGACTCAAGGATCT
TGCCGCTATTGAGATCCAGTTCGATATAGCCCACTCTTGCACCCAGTTGATCTTCAGCATCTTTTACTTT
CACCAGCGTTTCGGGGTGTGCAAAAACAGGCAAGCAAAATGCCGCAAAGAAGGGAATGAGTGCGACACGA
AAATGTTGGATGCTCATACTCGTCCTTTTTCAATATTATTGAAGCATTTATCAGGGTTACTAGTACGTCT
CTCAAGGATAAGTAAGTAATATTAAGGTACGGGAGGTATTGGACAGGCCGCAATAAAATATCTTTATTTT
CATTACATCTGTGTGTTGGTTTTTTGTGTGAATCGATAGTACTAACATACGCTCTCCATCAAAACAAAAC
GAAACAAAACAAACTAGCAAAATAGGCTGTCCCCAGTGCAAGTGCAGGTGCCAG
Features (pLannotate 1.2.2; 13 found; start..end, strand, type, name):
    986..2635    +  CDS            luciferase: firefly luciferase synthetic luc2 version of the luciferase gene
   2639..2758    +  CDS            hPEST: PEST degradation sequence from mouse ornithine decarboxylase human codon-optimized
   2810..2931    -  polyA_signal   SV40 poly(A) signal: SV40 polyadenylation signal
   2957..3088    -  CDS            LT_SV40 (fragment): Experimental evidence at protein level: Swiss-Prot protein existence level 1. Isoform 17kT antigen targets host RBL2 for degradation and promotes cell proliferation. Transactivates host cyclin A promoter through its J domain. From Simian virus 40 (SV40).
   3125..3482    +  promoter       SV40 promoter: SV40 enhancer and early promoter
   3513..4550    +  CDS            HygR: hygromycin B phosphotransferase confers resistance to hygromycin
   4574..4622    +  polyA_signal   poly(A) signal: synthetic polyadenylation signal
   4638..4769    +  CDS            TcR (fragment): tetracycline efflux protein; tet; confers resistance to tetracycline
   4949..5537    -  rep_origin     ori: high-copy-number ColE1/pMB1/pBR322/pUC origin of replication
   5737..6597    -  CDS            AmpR: β-lactamase confers resistance to ampicillin, carbenicillin, and related antibiotics
   6598..6639    -  promoter       AmpR promoter (fragment): bla
   6702..6750    +  polyA_signal   poly(A) signal: synthetic polyadenylation signal
   6764..11      +  misc_feature   pause site (across the origin): RNA polymerase II transcriptional pause signal from the human α2 globin gene
