[The description below was written by a language model from this plasmid's Addgene catalogue record and pLannotate feature annotations shown in this document.]
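Description:
pGL4.15_pT-REX17 is a mammalian firefly luciferase reporter plasmid built on the Promega pGL4.15 backbone, a promoterless reporter vector into which an 875 bp human genomic fragment corresponding to the promoter region of the lncRNA T-REX17 (chromosome 8, hg19 assembly) has been inserted. The total size is 6,844 bp. In bacteria it replicates from a high-copy ColE1/pUC-type origin and is selected with ampicillin through the β-lactamase gene. For mammalian cells it carries a hygromycin B phosphotransferase cassette driven by the SV40 enhancer/early promoter and terminated by a synthetic poly(A) signal, which allows selection of stably transfected cells.

The reporter is the synthetic luc2 firefly luciferase coding sequence fused at its C terminus to hPEST, a codon-optimised PEST degradation sequence from mouse ornithine decarboxylase. This shortens the protein's half-life, so the signal tracks changes in transcription more closely. An SV40 poly(A) signal follows the reporter. The T-REX17 promoter fragment is not annotated in the feature table, but the unannotated stretch upstream of luc2 is consistent with its expected position. Upstream of that region sit a synthetic poly(A) signal and an RNA polymerase II transcriptional pause site from the human α2 globin gene, which limit spurious read-through transcription from the backbone into the reporter. The short SV40 large T and tetracycline-resistance hits are fragment annotations rather than functional genes. As the record states, luciferase expression is driven only by the T-REX17 promoter element. The construct is therefore suited to measuring that promoter's intrinsic activity in luciferase assays, in the context of work on T-REX17's role in human endoderm formation.
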