Addgene plasmid #195497: pGL4.15_pT-REX17
Purpose: Firefly luciferase promoter expression vector driven only by the promoter element of human lncRNA T-REX17
Depositing lab: Alexander Meissner. Depositing organization: Max Planck Institute for Molecular Genetics. Publication: T-REX17 is a transiently expressed non-coding RNA essential for human endoderm formation. Landshammer A, Bolondi A, Kretzmer H, Much C, Buschow R, Rose A, Wu HJ, Mackowiak SD, Braendl B, Giesselmann P, Tornisiello R, Parsi KM, Huey J, Mielke T, Meierhofer D, Maehr R, Hnisz D, Michor F, Rinn JL, Meissner A. Elife. 2023 Jan 31;12:e83077. doi: 10.7554/eLife.83077. PubMed 36719724.
Backbone
  Vector backbone: pGL4.15
  Backbone manufacturer: Promega
  Backbone size w/o insert (bp): 5969
  Total vector size (bp): 6844
  Vector type: Mammalian Expression
  Selectable markers: Hygromycin
Growth in bacteria
  Bacterial resistance: Ampicillin, 100 μg/mL
  Growth temperature: 37°C
  Growth strain: DH5alpha
  Copy number: Unknown
Gene/Insert
  Gene/Insert name: Promoter region of lncRNA T-REX17 (alt name: pT-REX17)
  Species: H. sapiens (human)
  Insert size (bp): 875
  GenBank ID: hg19, chr8:55140804-55141678
  Tag / fusion protein: luc2-hPEST (C terminal on backbone)
Terms and licenses: Academic/Nonprofit Terms; Industry Terms: Not Available to Industry
How to cite: pGL4.15_pT-REX17 was a gift from Alexander Meissner (Addgene plasmid # 195497 ; http://n2t.net/addgene:195497 ; RRID:Addgene_195497)
